Addgene plasmid #158702: TRE-mCherry-p2A-Chrimson-TS
Purpose: Reporter construct
Depositing lab: Alice Ting. Publication: Transcriptional readout of neuronal activity via an engineered Ca(2+)-activated protease. Sanchez MI, Nguyen QA, Wang W, Soltesz I, Ting AY. Proc Natl Acad Sci U S A. 2020 Dec 15. pii: 2006521117. doi: 10.1073/pnas.2006521117. PubMed 33323488.
Backbone
  Vector backbone: pAAV
  Backbone size w/o insert (bp): 4635
  Total vector size (bp): 6327
  Vector type: Mammalian Expression, Synthetic Biology
Growth in bacteria
  Bacterial resistance: Ampicillin, 100 μg/mL
  Growth temperature: 37°C
  Growth strain: NEB Stable
  Copy number: High Copy
Gene/Insert
  Gene/Insert name: TRE-mcherry-p2A-Chrimson-TS
  Species: Synthetic
  Insert size (bp): 1962
  Promoter: TRE
  Tag / fusion protein: mCherry
  Cloning method: Gibson Cloning
  Sequencing primers: 5′ CMV-minimal; 3′ PolyA-r
Terms and licenses: Academic/Nonprofit Terms; Industry Terms: Not Available to Industry
How to cite: TRE-mCherry-p2A-Chrimson-TS was a gift from Alice Ting (Addgene plasmid # 158702 ; http://n2t.net/addgene:158702 ; RRID:Addgene_158702)
