[The description below was written by a language model from this plasmid's Addgene catalogue record and pLannotate feature annotations shown in this document.]
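Description:
TRE-mCherry-p2A-Chrimson-TS is a 6,327 bp reporter plasmid built on a pAAV backbone and catalogued as a mammalian expression and synthetic biology vector. The expression cassette lies between AAV2 inverted terminal repeats, the elements that allow a cassette to be packaged into recombinant adeno-associated virus. One ITR is annotated in full, while the other appears only as two short fragments in the sequenced record. In bacteria the plasmid is maintained at high copy by a ColE1/pUC-type origin and selected with ampicillin through the AmpR (β-lactamase) gene. An f1 phage origin and small remnants of the pBR322 bom and rop regions are also present in the backbone.

The payload is driven by a tight TRE promoter, made of tet operator repeats joined to a minimal CMV promoter, so transcription depends on a tetracycline-controlled transactivator supplied from elsewhere. The single open reading frame encodes mCherry, a P2A ribosomal-skipping peptide and a Chrimson channelrhodopsin, which the annotation identifies as ChrimsonR, the K176R variant with faster closing kinetics. The P2A yields a free red fluorescent marker and a separate red-light-gated cation channel. A short fragment matching the KCNJ2 (Kir2.1) potassium channel follows the opsin and presumably corresponds to the "TS" trafficking signal in the name. It is followed by a partial HA epitope sequence. A WPRE and the human growth hormone polyadenylation signal enhance and terminate expression.

The associated publication concerns transcriptional readout of neuronal activity using a calcium-activated protease. That context suggests the plasmid serves as the downstream reporter for such a system, marking cells where the transactivator is active and making them optogenetically excitable.
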