Features (pLannotate 1.2.2; 18 found; start..end, strand, type, name):
     94..801     +  CDS            mCherry: mCherry is a basic (constitutively fluorescent) red fluorescent protein published in 2004, derived from Discosoma sp.. It is reported to be a very rapidly-maturing monomer with low acid sensitivity.
    811..866     +  CDS            P2A (fragment): 2A peptide from porcine teschovirus-1 polyprotein Eukaryotic ribosomes fail to insert a peptide bond between the Gly and Pro residues, yielding separate polypeptides.
    868..1917    +  CDS            ChrimsonR: red light-drivable channelrhodopsin from Chlamydomonas noctigama (Klapoetke et al., 2014) K176R mutant with accelerated closing kinetics
   1954..2016    +  CDS            KCNJ2 (fragment): KCNJ2_HUMAN - Also known as IRK1. Experimental evidence at protein level: Swiss-Prot protein existence level 1. Probably participates in establishing action potential waveform and excitability of neuronal and muscle tissues. Inward rectifier potassium channels are characterized by a greater tendency to allow potassium to flow into the cell rather than out of it. Their voltage dependence is regulated by the concentration of extracellular potassium; as external potassium is raised, the voltage range of the channel opening shifts to more positive voltages. The inward rectification is mainly due t
   2026..2051    +  CDS            3xHA (fragment): three tandem HA epitope tags
   2071..2659    +  misc_feature   WPRE: woodchuck hepatitis virus posttranscriptional regulatory element
   2691..3167    +  polyA_signal   hGH poly(A) signal: human growth hormone polyadenylation signal
   3207..3347    +  repeat_region  AAV2 ITR: inverted terminal repeat of adeno-associated virus serotype 2 inverted
   3352..3403    -  misc_feature   bom (fragment): basis of mobility region from pBR322
   3422..3877    +  rep_origin     f1 ori (sequence partly withheld): f1 bacteriophage origin of replication; arrow indicates direction of (+) strand synthesis
   3878..3927    -  misc_feature   bom (fragment): basis of mobility region from pBR322
   4029..4064    -  CDS            rop (fragment): Rop protein, which maintains plasmids at low copy number; rop
   4159..4263    +  promoter       AmpR promoter: bla
   4264..5124    +  CDS            AmpR: β-lactamase; bla; confers resistance to ampicillin, carbenicillin, and related antibiotics
   5295..5883    +  rep_origin     ori: high-copy-number ColE1/pMB1/pBR322/pUC origin of replication
   5956..5983    +  repeat_region  AAV2 ITR (fragment): inverted terminal repeat of adeno-associated virus serotype 2 inverted
   6012..6039    +  repeat_region  AAV2 ITR (fragment): inverted terminal repeat of adeno-associated virus serotype 2 inverted
   6111..62      +  promoter       tight TRE promoter (fragment) (across the origin): Tet-responsive promoter PTight, consisting of seven tet operator sequences followed by the minimal CMV promoter
>Addgene plasmid #158702 | TRE-mCherry-p2A-Chrimson-TS | addgene full sequence | sequence record 315101 | Addgene NGS Result
GGTAGGCGTGTACGGTGGGAGGCCTATATAAGCAGAGCTCGTTTAGTGAACCGTCAGATCGCAAAGGGCG
AATTCGATCCACCGGTCGCCACCATGGTGAGCAAGGGCGAGGAGGATAACATGGCCATCATCAAGGAGTT
CATGCGCTTCAAGGTGCACATGGAGGGCTCCGTGAACGGCCACGAGTTCGAGATCGAGGGCGAGGGCGAG
GGCCGCCCCTACGAGGGCACCCAGACCGCCAAGCTGAAGGTGACCAAGGGTGGCCCCCTGCCCTTCGCCT
GGGACATCCTGTCCCCTCAGTTCATGTACGGCTCCAAGGCCTACGTGAAGCACCCCGCCGACATCCCCGA
CTACTTGAAGCTGTCCTTCCCCGAGGGATTCAAGTGGGAGCGCGTGATGAACTTCGAGGACGGCGGCGTG
GTGACCGTGACCCAGGACTCCTCCCTGCAGGACGGCGAGTTCATCTACAAGGTGAAGCTGCGCGGCACCA
ACTTCCCCTCCGACGGCCCCGTAATGCAGAAGAAGACCATGGGCTGGGAGGCCTCCTCCGAGCGGATGTA
CCCCGAGGACGGCGCCCTGAAGGGCGAGATCAAGCAGAGGCTGAAGCTGAAGGACGGCGGCCACTACGAC
GCTGAGGTCAAGACCACCTACAAGGCCAAGAAGCCCGTGCAGCTGCCCGGCGCCTACAACGTCAACATCA
AGTTGGACATCACCTCCCACAACGAGGACTACACCATCGTGGAACAGTACGAACGCGCCGAGGGCCGCCA
CTCCACCGGCGGCATGGACGAGCTGTACAAGGGCTCCGGAGCCACGAACTTCTCTCTGTTAAAGCAAGCA
GGAGACGTGGAAGAAAACCCCGGTCCCATGGCTGAGCTGATCAGCAGCGCCACCAGATCTCTGTTTGCCG
CCGGAGGCATCAACCCTTGGCCTAACCCCTACCACCACGAGGACATGGGCTGTGGAGGAATGACACCTAC
AGGCGAGTGCTTCAGCACCGAGTGGTGGTGTGACCCTTCTTACGGACTGAGCGACGCCGGATACGGATAT
TGCTTCGTGGAGGCCACAGGCGGCTACCTGGTCGTGGGAGTGGAGAAGAAGCAGGCTTGGCTGCACAGCA
GAGGCACACCAGGAGAAAAGATCGGCGCCCAGGTCTGCCAGTGGATTGCTTTCAGCATCGCCATCGCCCT
GCTGACATTCTACGGCTTCAGCGCCTGGAAGGCCACTTGCGGTTGGGAGGAGGTCTACGTCTGTTGCGTC
GAGGTGCTGTTCGTGACCCTGGAGATCTTCAAGGAGTTCAGCAGCCCCGCCACAGTGTACCTGTCTACCG
GCAACCACGCCTATTGCCTGCGCTACTTCGAGTGGCTGCTGTCTTGCCCCGTGATCCTGATCAGACTGAG
CAACCTGAGCGGCCTGAAGAACGACTACAGCAAGCGGACCATGGGCCTGATCGTGTCTTGCGTGGGAATG
ATCGTGTTCGGCATGGCCGCAGGACTGGCTACCGATTGGCTCAAGTGGCTGCTGTATATCGTGTCTTGCA
TCTACGGCGGCTACATGTACTTCCAGGCCGCCAAGTGCTACGTGGAAGCCAACCACAGCGTGCCTAAAGG
CCATTGCCGCATGGTCGTGAAGCTGATGGCCTACGCTTACTTCGCCTCTTGGGGCAGCTACCCAATCCTC
TGGGCAGTGGGACCAGAAGGACTGCTGAAGCTGAGCCCTTACGCCAACAGCATCGGCCACAGCATCTGCG
ACATCATCGCCAAGGAGTTTTGGACCTTCCTGGCCCACCACCTGAGGATCAAGATCCACGAGCACATCCT
GATCCACGGCGACATCCGGAAGACCACCAAGATGGAGATCGGAGGCGAGGAGGTGGAAGTGGAAGAGTTC
GTGGAGGAGGAGGACGAGGACACAGTGGCGGCACCGGTAGTAGCAGTGAGCGATGCGGCCGCCAAGAGCA
GGATCACCAGCGAGGGCGAGTACATCCCCCTGGACCAGATCGACATCAACGTGGGCGCGCCCGGGTACCC
ATACGATGTGCCAGATTACGCCTAATAGAAGCTTATCGATAATCAACCTCTGGATTACAAAATTTGTGAA
AGATTGACTGGTATTCTTAACTATGTTGCTCCTTTTACGCTATGTGGATACGCTGCTTTAATGCCTTTGT
ATCATGCTATTGCTTCCCGTATGGCTTTCATTTTCTCCTCCTTGTATAAATCCTGGTTGCTGTCTCTTTA
TGAGGAGTTGTGGCCCGTTGTCAGGCAACGTGGCGTGGTGTGCACTGTGTTTGCTGACGCAACCCCCACT
GGTTGGGGCATTGCCACCACCTGTCAGCTCCTTTCCGGGACTTTCGCTTTCCCCCTCCCTATTGCCACGG
CGGAACTCATCGCCGCCTGCCTTGCCCGCTGCTGGACAGGGGCTCGGCTGTTGGGCACTGACAATTCCGT
GGTGTTGTCGGGGAAATCATCGTCCTTTCCTTGGCTGCTCGCCTATGTTGCCACCTGGATTCTGCGCGGG
ACGTCCTTCTGCTACGTCCCTTCGGCCCTCAATCCAGCGGACCTTCCTTCCCGCGGCCTGCTGCCGGCTC
TGCGGCCTCTTCCGCGTCTTCGCCTTCGCCCTCAGACGAGTCGGATCTCCCTTTGGGCCGCCTCCCCGCA
TCGATACCGAGCGCTGCTCGAGAGATCTACGGGTGGCATCCCTGTGACCCCTCCCCAGTGCCTCTCCTGG
CCCTGGAAGTTGCCACTCCAGTGCCCACCAGCCTTGTCCTAATAAAATTAAGTTGCATCATTTTGTCTGA
CTAGGTGTCCTTCTATAATATTATGGGGTGGAGGGGGGTGGTATGGAGCAAGGGGCAAGTTGGGAAGACA
ACCTGTAGGGCCTGCGGGGTCTATTGGGAACCAAGCTGGAGTGCAGTGGCACAATCTTGGCTCACTGCAA
TCTCCGCCTCCTGGGTTCAAGCGATTCTCCTGCCTCAGCCTCCCGAGTTGTTGGGATTCCAGGCATGCAT
GACCAGGCTCAGCTAATTTTTGTTTTTTTGGTAGAGACGGGGTTTCACCATATTGGCCAGGCTGGTCTCC
AACTCCTAATCTCAGGTGATCTACCCACCTTGGCCTCCCAAATTGCTGGGATTACAGGCGTGAACCACTG
CTCCCTTCCCTGTCCTTCTGATTTTGTAGGTAACCACGTGCGGACCGAGCGGCCGCAGGAACCCCTAGTG
ATGGAGTTGGCCACTCCCTCTCTGCGCGCTCGCTCGCTCACTGAGGCCGGGCGACCAAAGGTCGCCCGAC
GCCCGGGCTTTGCCCGGGCGGCCTCAGTGAGCGAGCGAGCGCGCAGCTGCCTGCAGGGGCGCCTGATGCG
GTATTTTCTCCTTACGCATCTGTGCGGTATTTCACACCGCATA
[95 nt withheld, positions 3404-3498]
T
[46 nt withheld, positions 3500-3545]
C
[141 nt withheld, positions 3547-3687]
CCTTTGACGTTGGAGTCCACGTTCTTT
[37 nt withheld, positions 3715-3751]
ACTCTATCTCGGGCTATTCTTTTGATTTATAAGGGATTTTGCCGATTTCGGTCTATTGGTTAAAAAATGA
GCTGATTTAACAAAAATTTAACGCGAATTTTAACAAAATATTAACGTTTACAATTTTATGGTGCACTCTC
AGTACAATCTGCTCTGATGCCGCATAGTTAAGCCAGCCCCGACACCCGCCAACACCCGCTGACGCGCCCT
GACGGGCTTGTCTGCTCCCGGCATCCGCTTACAGACAAGCTGTGACCGTCTCCGGGAGCTGCATGTGTCA
GAGGTTTTCACCGTCATCACCGAAACGCGCGAGACGAAAGGGCCTCGTGATACGCCTATTTTTATAGGTT
AATGTCATGATAATAATGGTTTCTTAGACGTCAGGTGGCACTTTTCGGGGAAATGTGCGCGGAACCCCTA
TTTGTTTATTTTTCTAAATACATTCAAATATGTATCCGCTCATGAGACAATAACCCTGATAAATGCTTCA
ATAATATTGAAAAAGGAAGAGTATGAGTATTCAACATTTCCGTGTCGCCCTTATTCCCTTTTTTGCGGCA
TTTTGCCTTCCTGTTTTTGCTCACCCAGAAACGCTGGTGAAAGTAAAAGATGCTGAAGATCAGTTGGGTG
CACGAGTGGGTTACATCGAACTGGATCTCAACAGCGGTAAGATCCTTGAGAGTTTTCGCCCCGAAGAACG
TTTTCCAATGATGAGCACTTTTAAAGTTCTGCTATGTGGCGCGGTATTATCCCGTATTGACGCCGGGCAA
GAGCAACTCGGTCGCCGCATACACTATTCTCAGAATGACTTGGTTGAGTACTCACCAGTCACAGAAAAGC
ATCTTACGGATGGCATGACAGTAAGAGAATTATGCAGTGCTGCCATAACCATGAGTGATAACACTGCGGC
CAACTTACTTCTGACAACGATCGGAGGACCGAAGGAGCTAACCGCTTTTTTGCACAACATGGGGGATCAT
GTAACTCGCCTTGATCGTTGGGAACCGGAGCTGAATGAAGCCATACCAAACGACGAGCGTGACACCACGA
TGCCTGTAGCAATGGCAACAACGTTGCGCAAACTATTAACTGGCGAACTACTTACTCTAGCTTCCCGGCA
ACAATTAATAGACTGGATGGAGGCGGATAAAGTTGCAGGACCACTTCTGCGCTCGGCCCTTCCGGCTGGC
TGGTTTATTGCTGATAAATCTGGAGCCGGTGAGCGTGGGTCTCGCGGTATCATTGCAGCACTGGGGCCAG
ATGGTAAGCCCTCCCGTATCGTAGTTATCTACACGACGGGGAGTCAGGCAACTATGGATGAACGAAATAG
ACAGATCGCTGAGATAGGTGCCTCACTGATTAAGCATTGGTAACTGTCAGACCAAGTTTACTCATATATA
CTTTAGATTGATTTAAAACTTCATTTTTAATTTAAAAGGATCTAGGTGAAGATCCTTTTTGATAATCTCA
TGACCAAAATCCCTTAACGTGAGTTTTCGTTCCACTGAGCGTCAGACCCCGTAGAAAAGATCAAAGGATC
TTCTTGAGATCCTTTTTTTCTGCGCGTAATCTGCTGCTTGCAAACAAAAAAACCACCGCTACCAGCGGTG
GTTTGTTTGCCGGATCAAGAGCTACCAACTCTTTTTCCGAAGGTAACTGGCTTCAGCAGAGCGCAGATAC
CAAATACTGTTCTTCTAGTGTAGCCGTAGTTAGGCCACCACTTCAAGAACTCTGTAGCACCGCCTACATA
CCTCGCTCTGCTAATCCTGTTACCAGTGGCTGCTGCCAGTGGCGATAAGTCGTGTCTTACCGGGTTGGAC
TCAAGACGATAGTTACCGGATAAGGCGCAGCGGTCGGGCTGAACGGGGGGTTCGTGCACACAGCCCAGCT
TGGAGCGAACGACCTACACCGAACTGAGATACCTACAGCGTGAGCTATGAGAAAGCGCCACGCTTCCCGA
AGGGAGAAAGGCGGACAGGTATCCGGTAAGCGGCAGGGTCGGAACAGGAGAGCGCACGAGGGAGCTTCCA
GGGGGAAACGCCTGGTATCTTTATAGTCCTGTCGGGTTTCGCCACCTCTGACTTGAGCGTCGATTTTTGT
GATGCTCGTCAGGGGGGCGGAGCCTATGGAAAAACGCCAGCAACGCGGCCTTTTTACGGTTCCTGGCCTT
TTGCTGGCCTTTTGCTCACATGTCCTGCAGGCAGCTGCGCGCTCGCTCGCTCACTGAGGCCGCCCGGGCG
TCGGGCGACCTTTGGTCGCCCGGCCTCAGTGAGCGAGCGAGCGCGCAGAGAGGGAGTGGCCAACTCCATC
ACTAGGGGTTCCTGCGGCCGCACGCGTCCTTCAGGTCCGAGGTTCTAGACGAGTTTACTCCCTATCAGTG
ATAGAGAACGATGTCGAGTTTACTCCCTATCAGTGATAGAGAACGTATGTCGAGTTTACTCCCTATCAGT
GATAGAGAACGTATGTCGAGTTTACTCCCTATCAGTGATAGAGAACGTATGTCGAGTTTATCCCTATCAG
TGATAGAGAACGTATGTCGAGTTTACTCCCTATCAGTGATAGAGAACGTATGTCGA
